Addgene plasmid #186739: lentiTet-LDLR-mCherry BlastR
Purpose: Dox inducible LDLR coding sequence expression construct cloned into a lentiviral backbone containing a blasticidin resistance gene
Depositing lab: Richard Sherwood. Depositing organization: Brigham and Women's Hospital. Publication: Systematic elucidation of genetic mechanisms underlying cholesterol uptake. Hamilton MC, Fife JD, Akinci E, Yu T, Khowpinitchai B, Cha M, Barkal S, Thi TT, Yeo GHT, Barroso JPR, Francoeur MJ, Velimirovic M, Gifford DK, Lettre G, Yu H, Cassa CA, Sherwood RI. bioRxiv. 2023 Jan 10:2023.01.09.500804. doi: 10.1101/2023.01.09.500804. Preprint. PubMed 36711952.
Backbone
  Vector backbone: pCW-Cas9-Blast
  Backbone size w/o insert (bp): 11687
  Total vector size (bp): 10005
  Modifications to backbone: Removed Cas9 and instered LDLR-P2A-mCherry
  Vector type: Mammalian Expression, Lentiviral
  Selectable markers: Blasticidin
Growth in bacteria
  Bacterial resistance: Ampicillin, 100 μg/mL
  Growth temperature: 30°C
  Growth strain: NEB Stable
  Copy number: Unknown
Gene/Insert
  Gene/Insert name: LDLR
  Species: H. sapiens (human)
  Entrez Gene: LDLR (a.k.a. FH, FHC, FHCL1, LDLCQ2)
Terms and licenses: Academic/Nonprofit Terms; Industry Terms: Not Available to Industry
How to cite: lentiTet-LDLR-mCherry BlastR was a gift from Richard Sherwood (Addgene plasmid # 186739 ; http://n2t.net/addgene:186739 ; RRID:Addgene_186739)
