[The description below was written by a language model from this plasmid's Addgene catalogue record and pLannotate feature annotations shown in this document.]
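Description:
lentiTet-LDLR-mCherry BlastR is a third-generation-style, self-inactivating lentiviral vector for doxycycline-inducible expression of human LDLR in mammalian cells. It was derived from pCW-Cas9-Blast by removing Cas9 and inserting an LDLR-P2A-mCherry cassette. In bacteria it is maintained through a high-copy ColE1/pUC-type origin and selected with ampicillin via the β-lactamase gene. The viral framework comprises an RSV promoter driving a truncated HIV-1 5' LTR, the Ψ packaging signal with a gag fragment, the RRE for Rev-dependent export of the genomic RNA, a cPPT/CTS element, a WPRE fragment, and a ΔU3 3' LTR. An SV40 poly(A) signal and SV40 origin follow the 3' LTR.

The payload is an all-in-one Tet-On arrangement. A tight TRE promoter (seven tet operators upstream of a minimal CMV promoter) drives the LDLR coding sequence followed by mCherry. According to the catalogue entry, the two are linked by a P2A peptide, which is not separately annotated in the feature table. This linkage should allow red fluorescence to report induction while the receptor is released as a separate protein. Downstream, a constitutive human PGK promoter drives blasticidin S deaminase followed by an rtTA3-type reverse tetracycline transactivator. The short gap between these two reading frames suggests a linking peptide, but none is annotated. Transduced cells can therefore be selected with blasticidin, and they supply their own transactivator, which switches on LDLR-mCherry when doxycycline is added.

The associated study concerns genetic mechanisms of cholesterol uptake, which fits use for controlled LDLR expression in stable cell lines. The sequenced record (10,741 nt) is somewhat longer than the listed total vector size of 10,005 bp.
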