Features (pLannotate 1.2.2; 27 found; start..end, strand, type, name):
     41..158     +  misc_feature   cPPT/CTS: central polypurine tract and central termination sequence of HIV-1
    212..526     +  promoter       tight TRE promoter: Tet-responsive promoter PTight, consisting of seven tet operator sequences followed by the minimal CMV promoter
    562..3141    +  CDS            LDLR: LDLR_HUMAN - Experimental evidence at protein level: Swiss-Prot protein existence level 1. (Microbial infection) In case of HIV-1 infection, may function as a receptor for extracellular Tat in neurons, mediating its internalization in uninfected cells. From Homo sapiens (Human).
   3163..3870    +  CDS            mCherry: mCherry is a basic (constitutively fluorescent) red fluorescent protein published in 2004, derived from Discosoma sp.. It is reported to be a very rapidly-maturing monomer with low acid sensitivity.
   3884..4394    +  promoter       hPGK promoter: human phosphoglycerate kinase 1 promoter
   4404..4799    +  CDS            BSD: blasticidin S deaminase; Aspergillus terreus BSD; confers resistance to blasticidin
   4854..5551    +  CDS            rtTA3 (fragment): reverse tetracycline transactivator 3 activates expression from Tet-responsive promoters in the presence of doxycycline
   5481..5591    +  CDS            VP48: 3 tandem repeats of the minimal activation domain of herpes simplex virus VP16 (Cheng et al., 2013)
   5627..6175    +  misc_feature   WPRE (fragment): woodchuck hepatitis virus posttranscriptional regulatory element
   6201..6272    +  CDS            nef (fragment): NEF_HV1Z2 - Experimental evidence at protein level: Swiss-Prot protein existence level 1. Extracellular Nef protein targets CD4(+) T-lymphocytes for apoptosis by interacting with CXCR4 surface receptors. From Human immunodeficiency virus type 1 group M subtype D (isolate Z2/CDC-Z34) (HIV-1).
   6274..6507    +  LTR            3' LTR (ΔU3): self-inactivating 3' long terminal repeat (LTR) from HIV-1
   6579..6700    +  polyA_signal   SV40 poly(A) signal: SV40 polyadenylation signal
   6740..6875    +  rep_origin     SV40 ori: SV40 origin of replication
   6883..6946    +  promoter       AmpR promoter: bla
   6947..7807    +  CDS            AmpR: β-lactamase; bla; confers resistance to ampicillin, carbenicillin, and related antibiotics
   7978..8566    +  rep_origin     ori: high-copy-number ColE1/pMB1/pBR322/pUC origin of replication
   8749..8841    +  CDS            lacI (fragment): lac repressor; lacI; The lac repressor binds to the lac operator to inhibit transcription in E. coli. This inhibition can be relieved by adding lactose or isopropyl-β-D-thiogalactopyranoside (IPTG).
   8854..8875    +  protein_bind   CAP binding site: CAP binding activates transcription in the presence of cAMP. E. coli catabolite activator protein
   8890..8920    +  promoter       lac promoter: promoter for the E. coli lac operon
   8924..8946    +  protein_bind   lac operator (fragment): The lac repressor binds to the lac operator to inhibit transcription in E. coli. This inhibition can be relieved by adding lactose or isopropyl-β-D-thiogalactopyranoside (IPTG). lac repressor encoded by lacI
   8989..9007    +  promoter       T3 promoter: promoter for bacteriophage T3 RNA polymerase
   9035..9261    +  promoter       RSV promoter: Rous sarcoma virus enhancer/promoter
   9262..9442    +  LTR            5' LTR (truncated): truncated 5' long terminal repeat (LTR) from HIV-1
   9489..9614    +  misc_feature   HIV-1 Ψ: packaging signal of human immunodeficiency virus type 1
   9598..9961    +  CDS            HIV-1 gag (fragment): gag protein from human immunodeficiency virus 1; gag
  10107..10340   +  misc_feature   RRE: The Rev response element (RRE) of HIV-1 allows for Rev-dependent mRNA export from the nucleus to the cytoplasm.
  10717..10741   +  CDS            Rev (fragment): human immunodeficiency virus 1 (HIV-1) Rev protein; rev; enhances nuclear export of unspliced and incompletely spliced viral mRNAs
>Addgene plasmid #186739 | lentiTet-LDLR-mCherry BlastR | addgene full sequence | sequence record 389281 | Addgene NGS Result
AATTCTCGACCTCGAGACAAATGGCAGTATTCATCCACAATTTTAAAAGAAAAGGGGGGATTGGGGGGTA
CAGTGCAGGGGAAAGAATAGTAGACATAATAGCAACAGACATACAAACTAAAGAATTACAAAAACAAATT
ACAAAAATTCAAAATTTTCGGGTTTATTACAGGGACAGCAGAGATCCACTTTGGCCGCGAATCGATATGT
CGAGTTTACTCCCTATCAGTGATAGAGAACGTATGTCGAGTTTACTCCCTATCAGTGATAGAGAACGATG
TCGAGTTTACTCCCTATCAGTGATAGAGAACGTATGTCGAGTTTACTCCCTATCAGTGATAGAGAACGTA
TGTCGAGTTTACTCCCTATCAGTGATAGAGAACGTATGTCGAGTTTATCCCTATCAGTGATAGAGAACGT
ATGTCGAGTTTACTCCCTATCAGTGATAGAGAACGTATGTCGAGGTAGGCGTGTACGGTGGGAGGCCTAT
ATAAGCAGAGCTCGTTTAGTGAACCGTCAGATCGCCTGGAGAATTGGCTAGCCACCATGGATATCGGATC
CATGGGGCCCTGGGGCTGGAAATTGCGCTGGACCGTCGCCTTGCTCCTCGCCGCGGCGGGGACTGCAGTG
GGCGACAGATGTGAAAGAAACGAGTTCCAGTGCCAAGACGGGAAATGCATCTCCTACAAGTGGGTCTGCG
ATGGCAGCGCTGAGTGCCAGGATGGCTCTGATGAGTCCCAGGAGACGTGCTTGTCTGTCACCTGCAAATC
CGGGGACTTCAGCTGTGGGGGCCGTGTCAACCGCTGCATTCCTCAGTTCTGGAGGTGCGATGGCCAAGTG
GACTGCGACAACGGCTCAGACGAGCAAGGCTGTCCCCCCAAGACGTGCTCCCAGGACGAGTTTCGCTGCC
ACGATGGGAAGTGCATCTCTCGGCAGTTCGTCTGTGACTCAGACCGGGACTGCTTGGACGGCTCAGACGA
GGCCTCCTGCCCGGTGCTCACCTGTGGTCCCGCCAGCTTCCAGTGCAACAGCTCCACCTGCATCCCCCAG
CTGTGGGCCTGCGACAACGACCCCGACTGCGAAGATGGCTCGGATGAGTGGCCGCAGCGCTGTAGGGGTC
TTTACGTGTTCCAAGGGGACAGTAGCCCCTGCTCGGCCTTCGAGTTCCACTGCCTAAGTGGCGAGTGCAT
CCACTCCAGCTGGCGCTGTGATGGTGGCCCCGACTGCAAGGACAAATCTGACGAGGAAAACTGCGCTGTG
GCCACCTGTCGCCCTGACGAATTCCAGTGCTCTGATGGAAACTGCATCCATGGCAGCCGGCAGTGTGACC
GGGAATATGACTGCAAGGACATGAGCGATGAAGTTGGCTGCGTTAATGTGACACTCTGCGAGGGACCCAA
CAAGTTCAAGTGTCACAGCGGCGAATGCATCACCCTGGACAAAGTCTGCAACATGGCTAGAGACTGCCGG
GACTGGTCAGATGAACCCATCAAAGAGTGCGGGACCAACGAATGCTTGGACAACAACGGCGGCTGTTCCC
ACGTCTGCAATGACCTTAAGATCGGCTACGAGTGCCTGTGCCCCGACGGCTTCCAGCTGGTGGCCCAGCG
AAGATGCGAAGATATCGATGAGTGTCAGGATCCCGACACCTGCAGCCAGCTCTGCGTGAACCTGGAGGGT
GGCTACAAGTGCCAGTGTGAGGAAGGCTTCCAGCTGGACCCCCACACGAAGGCCTGCAAGGCTGTGGGCT
CCATCGCCTACCTCTTCTTCACCAACCGGCACGAGGTCAGGAAGATGACGCTGGACCGGAGCGAGTACAC
CAGCCTCATCCCCAACCTGAGGAACGTGGTCGCTCTGGACACGGAGGTGGCCAGCAATAGAATCTACTGG
TCTGACCTGTCCCAGAGAATGATCTGCAGCACCCAGCTTGACAGAGCCCACGGCGTCTCTTCCTATGACA
CCGTCATCAGCAGGGACATCCAGGCCCCCGACGGGCTGGCTGTGGACTGGATCCACAGCAACATCTACTG
GACCGACTCTGTCCTGGGCACTGTCTCTGTTGCGGATACCAAGGGCGTGAAGAGGAAAACGTTATTCAGG
GAGAACGGCTCCAAGCCAAGGGCCATCGTGGTGGATCCTGTTCATGGCTTCATGTACTGGACTGACTGGG
GAACTCCCGCCAAGATCAAGAAAGGGGGCCTGAATGGTGTGGACATCTACTCGCTGGTGACTGAAAACAT
TCAGTGGCCCAATGGCATCACCCTAGATCTCCTCAGTGGCCGCCTCTACTGGGTTGACTCCAAACTTCAC
TCCATCTCAAGCATCGATGTCAATGGGGGCAACCGGAAGACCATCTTGGAGGATGAAAAGAGGCTGGCCC
ACCCCTTCTCCTTGGCCGTCTTTGAGGACAAAGTATTTTGGACAGATATCATCAACGAAGCCATTTTCAG
TGCCAACCGCCTCACAGGTTCCGATGTCAACTTGTTGGCTGAAAACCTACTGTCCCCAGAGGATATGGTC
CTCTTCCACAACCTCACCCAGCCAAGAGGAGTGAACTGGTGTGAGAGGACCACCCTGAGCAATGGCGGCT
GCCAGTATCTGTGCCTCCCTGCCCCGCAGATCAACCCCCACTCGCCCAAGTTTACCTGCGCCTGCCCGGA
CGGCATGCTGCTGGCCAGGGACATGAGGAGCTGCCTCACAGAGGCTGAGGCTGCAGTGGCCACCCAGGAG
ACATCCACCGTCAGGCTAAAGGTCAGCTCCACAGCCGTAAGGACACAGCACACAACCACCCGGCCTGTTC
CCGACACCTCCCGGCTGCCTGGGGCCACCCCTGGGCTCACCACGGTGGAGATAGTGACAATGTCTCACCA
AGCTCTGGGCGACGTTGCTGGCAGAGGAAATGAGAAGAAGCCCAGTAGCGTGAGGGCTCTGTCCATTGTC
CTCCCCATCGTGCTCCTCGTCTTCCTTTGCCTGGGGGTCTTCCTTCTATGGAAGAACTGGCGGCTTAAGA
ACATCAACAGCATCAACTTTGACAACCCCGTCTATCAGAAGACCACAGAGGATGAGGTCCACATTTGCCA
CAACCAGGACGGCTACAGCTACCCCTCGAGACAGATGGTCAGTCTGGAGGATGACGTGGCGACCGGTGGA
CCAGGTACGCGTATGGTGAGCAAGGGCGAGGAGGATAACATGGCCATCATCAAGGAGTTCATGCGCTTCA
AGGTGCACATGGAGGGCTCCGTGAACGGCCACGAGTTCGAGATCGAGGGCGAGGGCGAGGGCCGCCCCTA
CGAGGGCACCCAGACCGCCAAGCTGAAGGTGACCAAGGGTGGCCCCCTGCCCTTCGCCTGGGACATCCTG
TCCCCTCAGTTCATGTACGGCTCCAAGGCCTACGTGAAGCACCCCGCCGACATCCCCGACTACTTGAAGC
TGTCCTTCCCCGAGGGCTTCAAGTGGGAGCGCGTGATGAACTTCGAGGACGGCGGCGTGGTGACCGTGAC
CCAGGACTCCTCCCTGCAGGACGGCGAGTTCATCTACAAGGTGAAGCTGCGCGGCACCAACTTCCCCTCC
GACGGCCCCGTAATGCAGAAGAAGACCATGGGCTGGGAGGCCTCCTCCGAGCGGATGTACCCCGAGGACG
GCGCCCTGAAGGGCGAGATCAAGCAGAGGCTGAAGCTGAAGGACGGCGGCCACTACGACGCTGAGGTCAA
GACCACCTACAAGGCCAAGAAGCCCGTGCAGCTGCCCGGCGCCTACAACGTCAACATCAAGTTGGACATC
ACCTCCCACAACGAGGACTACACCATCGTGGAACAGTACGAACGCGCCGAGGGCCGCCACTCCACCGGCG
GCATGGACGAGCTGTACAAGATCGTTTAATTAAGGGGTTGGGGTTGCGCCTTTTCCAAGGCAGCCCTGGG
TTTGCGCAGGGACGCGGCTGCTCTGGGCGTGGTTCCGGGAAACGCAGCGGCGCCGACCCTGGGTCTCGCA
CATTCTTCACGTCCGTTCGCAGCGTCACCCGGATCTTCGCCGCTACCCTTGTGGGCCCCCCGGCGACGCT
TCCTGCTCCGCCCCTAAGTCGGGAAGGTTCCTTGCGGTTCGCGGCGTGCCGGACGTGACAAACGGAAGCC
GCACGTCTCACTAGTACCCTCGCAGACGGACAGCGCCAGGGAGCAATGGCAGCGCGCCGACCGCGATGGG
CTGTGGCCAATAGCGGCTGCTCAGCAGGGCGCGCCGAGAGCAGCGGCCGGGAAGGGGCGGTGCGGGAGGC
GGGGTGTGGGGCGGTAGTGTGGGCCCTGTTCCTGCCCGCGCGGTGTTCCGCATTCTGCAAGCCTCCGGAG
CGCACGTCGGCAGTCGGCTCCCTCGTTGACCGAATCACCGACCTCTCTCCCCAGCAATTCACCATGGCCA
AGCCTTTGTCTCAAGAAGAATCCACCCTCATTGAAAGAGCAACGGCTACAATCAACAGCATCCCCATCTC
TGAAGACTACAGCGTCGCCAGCGCAGCTCTCTCTAGCGACGGCCGCATCTTCACTGGTGTCAATGTATAT
CATTTTACTGGGGGACCTTGTGCAGAACTCGTGGTGCTGGGCACTGCTGCTGCTGCGGCAGCTGGCAACC
TGACTTGTATCGTCGCGATCGGAAATGAGAACAGGGGCATCTTGAGCCCCTGCGGACGGTGCCGACAGGT
GCTTCTCGATCTGCATCCTGGGATCAAAGCCATAGTGAAGGACAGTGATGGACAGCCGACGGCAGTTGGG
ATTCGTGAATTGCTGCCCTCTGGTTATGTGTGGGAGGGCGAAGGTAGAGGTTCTCTCCTCACTTGTGGTG
ATGTTGAAGAAAACCCTGGTCCAATGTCTAGACTGGACAAGAGCAAAGTCATAAACGGAGCTCTGGAATT
ACTCAATGGTGTCGGTATCGAAGGCCTGACGACAAGGAAACTCGCTCAAAAGCTGGGAGTTGAGCAGCCT
ACCCTGTACTGGCACGTGAAGAACAAGCGGGCCCTGCTCGATGCCCTGCCAATCGAGATGCTGGACAGGC
ATCATACCCACTTCTGCCCCCTGGAAGGCGAGTCATGGCAAGACTTTCTGCGGAACAACGCCAAGTCATA
CCGCTGTGCTCTCCTCTCACATCGCGACGGGGCTAAAGTGCATCTCGGCACCCGCCCAACAGAGAAACAG
TACGAAACCCTGGAAAATCAGCTCGCGTTCCTGTGTCAGCAAGGCTTCTCCCTGGAGAACGCACTGTACG
CTCTGTCCGCCGTGGGCCACTTTACACTGGGCTGCGTATTGGAGGAACAGGAGCATCAAGTAGCAAAAGA
GGAAAGAGAGACACCTACCACCGATTCTATGCCCCCACTTCTGAGACAAGCAATTGAGCTGTTCGACCGG
CAGGGAGCCGAACCTGCCTTCCTTTTCGGCCTGGAACTAATCATATGTGGCCTGGAGAAACAGCTAAAGT
GCGAAAGCGGCGGGCCGACCGACGCCCTTGACGATTTTGACTTAGACATGCTCCCAGCCGATGCCCTTGA
CGACTTTGACCTTGATATGCTGCCTGCTGACGCTCTTGACGATTTTGACCTTGACATGCTCCCCGGGTAA
CTAAGTAAGGATCGATCCAAGATATCGTATTCTTAACTATGTTGCTCCTTTTACGCTATGTGGATACGCT
GCTTTAATGCCTTTGTATCATGCTATTGCTTCCCGTATGGCTTTCATTTTCTCCTCCTTGTATAAATCCT
GGTTGCTGTCTCTTTATGAGGAGTTGTGGCCCGTTGTCAGGCAACGTGGCGTGGTGTGCACTGTGTTTGC
TGACGCAACCCCCACTGGTTGGGGCATTGCCACCACCTGTCAGCTCCTTTCCGGGACTTTCGCTTTCCCC
CTCCCTATTGCCACGGCGGAACTCATCGCCGCCTGCCTTGCCCGCTGCTGGACAGGGGCTCGGCTGTTGG
GCACTGACAATTCCGTGGTGTTGTCGGGGAAGCTGACGTCCTTTCCATGGCTGCTCGCCTGTGTTGCCAC
CTGGATTCTGCGCGGGACGTCCTTCTGCTACGTCCCTTCGGCCCTCAATCCAGCGGACCTTCCTTCCCGC
GGCCTGCTGCCGGCTCTGCGGCCTCTTCCGCGTCTTCGCCTTCGCCCTCAGACGAGTCGGATCTCCCTTT
GGGCCGCCTCCCCGCCTGTTTCGCCTCGGCGTCCGGACTAGAGGTACCTTTAAGACCAATGACTTACAAG
GCAGCTGTAGATCTTAGCCACTTTTTAAAAGAAAAGGGGGGACTGGAAGGGCTAATTCACTCCCAACGAA
GACAAGATCTGCTTTTTGCTTGTACTGGGTCTCTCTGGTTAGACCAGATCTGAGCCTGGGAGCTCTCTGG
CTAACTAGGGAACCCACTGCTTAAGCCTCAATAAAGCTTGCCTTGAGTGCTTCAAGTAGTGTGTGCCCGT
CTGTTGTGTGACTCTGGTAACTAGAGATCCCTCAGACCCTTTTAGTCAGTGTGGAAAATCTCTAGCAGTA
GTAGTTCATGTCATCTTATTATTCAGTATTTATAACTTGCAAAGAAATGAATATCAGAGAGTGAGAGGAA
CTTGTTTATTGCAGCTTATAATGGTTACAAATAAAGCAATAGCATCACAAATTTCACAAATAAAGCATTT
TTTTCACTGCATTCTAGTTGTGGTTTGTCCAAACTCATCAATGTATCTTATCATGTCTGGCTCTAGCTAT
CCCGCCCCTAACTCCGCCCATCCCGCCCCTAACTCCGCCCAGTTCCGCCCATTCTCCGCCCCATGGCTGA
CTAATTTTTTTTATTTATGCAGAGGCCGAGGCCGCCTCGGCCTCTGAGCTATTCCAGAAGTAGTGAGGAG
GCTTTTTTGGAGGCCTTTCAAATATGTATCCGCTCATGAGACAATAACCCTGATAAATGCTTCAATAATA
TTGAAAAAGGAAGAGTATGAGTATTCAACATTTCCGTGTCGCCCTTATTCCCTTTTTTGCGGCATTTTGC
CTTCCTGTTTTTGCTCACCCAGAAACGCTGGTGAAAGTAAAAGATGCTGAAGATCAGTTGGGTGCACGAG
TGGGTTACATCGAACTGGATCTCAACAGCGGTAAGATCCTTGAGAGTTTTCGCCCCGAAGAACGTTTTCC
AATGATGAGCACTTTTAAAGTTCTGCTATGTGGCGCGGTATTATCCCGTATTGACGCCGGGCAAGAGCAA
CTCGGTCGCCGCATACACTATTCTCAGAATGACTTGGTTGAGTACTCACCAGTCACAGAAAAGCATCTTA
CGGATGGCATGACAGTAAGAGAATTATGCAGTGCTGCCATAACCATGAGTGATAACACTGCGGCCAACTT
ACTTCTGACAACGATCGGAGGACCGAAGGAGCTAACCGCTTTTTTGCACAACATGGGGGATCATGTAACT
CGCCTTGATCGTTGGGAACCGGAGCTGAATGAAGCCATACCAAACGACGAGCGTGACACCACGATGCCTG
TAGCAATGGCAACAACGTTGCGCAAACTATTAACTGGCGAACTACTTACTCTAGCTTCCCGGCAACAATT
AATAGACTGGATGGAGGCGGATAAAGTTGCAGGACCACTTCTGCGCTCGGCCCTTCCGGCTGGCTGGTTT
ATTGCTGATAAATCTGGAGCCGGTGAGCGTGGGTCTCGCGGTATCATTGCAGCACTGGGGCCAGATGGTA
AGCCCTCCCGTATCGTAGTTATCTACACGACGGGGAGTCAGGCAACTATGGATGAACGAAATAGACAGAT
CGCTGAGATAGGTGCCTCACTGATTAAGCATTGGTAACTGTCAGACCAAGTTTACTCATATATACTTTAG
ATTGATTTAAAACTTCATTTTTAATTTAAAAGGATCTAGGTGAAGATCCTTTTTGATAATCTCATGACCA
AAATCCCTTAACGTGAGTTTTCGTTCCACTGAGCGTCAGACCCCGTAGAAAAGATCAAAGGATCTTCTTG
AGATCCTTTTTTTCTGCGCGTAATCTGCTGCTTGCAAACAAAAAAACCACCGCTACCAGCGGTGGTTTGT
TTGCCGGATCAAGAGCTACCAACTCTTTTTCCGAAGGTAACTGGCTTCAGCAGAGCGCAGATACCAAATA
CTGTTCTTCTAGTGTAGCCGTAGTTAGGCCACCACTTCAAGAACTCTGTAGCACCGCCTACATACCTCGC
TCTGCTAATCCTGTTACCAGTGGCTGCTGCCAGTGGCGATAAGTCGTGTCTTACCGGGTTGGACTCAAGA
CGATAGTTACCGGATAAGGCGCAGCGGTCGGGCTGAACGGGGGGTTCGTGCACACAGCCCAGCTTGGAGC
GAACGACCTACACCGAACTGAGATACCTACAGCGTGAGCTATGAGAAAGCGCCACGCTTCCCGAAGGGAG
AAAGGCGGACAGGTATCCGGTAAGCGGCAGGGTCGGAACAGGAGAGCGCACGAGGGAGCTTCCAGGGGGA
AACGCCTGGTATCTTTATAGTCCTGTCGGGTTTCGCCACCTCTGACTTGAGCGTCGATTTTTGTGATGCT
CGTCAGGGGGGCGGAGCCTATGGAAAAACGCCAGCAACGCGGCCTTTTTACGGTTCCTGGCCTTTTGCTG
GCCTTTTGCTCACATGTTCTTTCCTGCGTTATCCCCTGATTCTGTGGATAACCGTATTACCGCCTTTGAG
TGAGCTGATACCGCTCGCCGCAGCCGAACGACCGAGCGCAGCGAGTCAGTGAGCGAGGAAGCGGAAGAGC
GCCCAATACGCAAACCGCCTCTCCCCGCGCGTTGGCCGATTCATTAATGCAGCTGGCACGACAGGTTTCC
CGACTGGAAAGCGGGCAGTGAGCGCAACGCAATTAATGTGAGTTAGCTCACTCATTAGGCACCCCAGGCT
TTACACTTTATGCTTCCGGCTCGTATGTTGTGTGGAATTGTGAGCGGATAACAATTTCACACAGGAAACA
GCTATGACCATGATTACGCCAAGCGCGCAATTAACCCTCACTAAAGGGAACAAAAGCTGGAGCTGCAAGC
TTAATGTAGTCTTATGCAATACTCTTGTAGTCTTGCAACATGGTAACGATGAGTTAGCAACATGCCTTAC
AAGGAGAGAAAAAGCACCGTGCATGCCGATTGGTGGAAGTAAGGTGGTACGATCGTGCCTTATTAGGAAG
GCAACAGACGGGTCTGACATGGATTGGACGAACCACTGAATTGCCGCATTGCAGAGATATTGTATTTAAG
TGCCTAGCTCGATACATAAACGGGTCTCTCTGGTTAGACCAGATCTGAGCCTGGGAGCTCTCTGGCTAAC
TAGGGAACCCACTGCTTAAGCCTCAATAAAGCTTGCCTTGAGTGCTTCAAGTAGTGTGTGCCCGTCTGTT
GTGTGACTCTGGTAACTAGAGATCCCTCAGACCCTTTTAGTCAGTGTGGAAAATCTCTAGCAGTGGCGCC
CGAACAGGGACTTGAAAGCGAAAGGGAAACCAGAGGAGCTCTCTCGACGCAGGACTCGGCTTGCTGAAGC
GCGCACGGCAAGAGGCGAGGGGCGGCGACTGGTGAGTACGCCAAAAATTTTGACTAGCGGAGGCTAGAAG
GAGAGAGATGGGTGCGAGAGCGTCAGTATTAAGCGGGGGAGAATTAGATCGCGATGGGAAAAAATTCGGT
TAAGGCCAGGGGGAAAGAAAAAATATAAATTAAAACATATAGTATGGGCAAGCAGGGAGCTAGAACGATT
CGCAGTTAATCCTGGCCTGTTAGAAACATCAGAAGGCTGTAGACAAATACTGGGACAGCTACAACCATCC
CTTCAGACAGGATCAGAAGAACTTAGATCATTATATAATACAGTAGCAACCCTCTATTGTGTGCATCAAA
GGATAGAGATAAAAGACACCAAGGAAGCTTTAGACAAGATAGAGGAAGAGCAAAACAAAAGTAAGACCAC
CGCACAGCAAGCGGCCGCTGATCTTCAGACCTGGAGGAGGAGATATGAGGGACAATTGGAGAAGTGAATT
ATATAAATATAAAGTAGTAAAAATTGAACCATTAGGAGTAGCACCCACCAAGGCAAAGAGAAGAGTGGTG
CAGAGAGAAAAAAGAGCAGTGGGAATAGGAGCTTTGTTCCTTGGGTTCTTGGGAGCAGCAGGAAGCACTA
TGGGCGCAGCGTCAATGACGCTGACGGTACAGGCCAGACAATTATTGTCTGGTATAGTGCAGCAGCAGAA
CAATTTGCTGAGGGCTATTGAGGCGCAACAGCATCTGTTGCAACTCACAGTCTGGGGCATCAAGCAGCTC
CAGGCAAGAATCCTGGCTGTGGAAAGATACCTAAAGGATCAACAGCTCCTGGGGATTTGGGGTTGCTCTG
GAAAACTCATTTGCACCACTGCTGTGCCTTGGAATGCTAGTTGGAGTAATAAATCTCTGGAACAGATTTG
GAATCACACGACCTGGATGGAGTGGGACAGAGAAATTAACAATTACACAAGCTTAATACACTCCTTAATT
GAAGAATCGCAAAACCAGCAAGAAAAGAATGAACAAGAATTATTGGAATTAGATAAATGGGCAAGTTTGT
GGAATTGGTTTAACATAACAAATTGGCTGTGGTATATAAAATTATTCATAATGATAGTAGGAGGCTTGGT
AGGTTTAAGAATAGTTTTTGCTGTACTTTCTATAGTGAATAGAGTTAGGCAGGGATATTCACCATTATCG
TTTCAGACCCACCTCCCAACCCCGAGGGGAC
